>Addgene plasmid #199629 | CAG_mIGF1R_EGFP | addgene full sequence | sequence record 394908 | Addgene NGS Result
GGTCGATCGACATTGATTATTGACTAGTTATTAATAGTAATCAATTACGGGGTCATTAGTTCATAGCCCA
TATATGGAGTTCCGCGTTACATAACTTACGGTAAATGGCCCGCCTGGCTGACCGCCCAACGACCCCCGCC
CATTGACGTCAATAATGACGTATGTTCCCATAGTAACGCCAATAGGGACTTTCCATTGACGTCAATGGGT
GGAGTATTTACGGTAAACTGCCCACTTGGCAGTACATCAAGTGTATCATATGCCAAGTACGCCCCCTATT
GACGTCAATGACGGTAAATGGCCCGCCTGGCATTATGCCCAGTACATGACCTTATGGGACTTTCCTACTT
GGCAGTACATCTACGTATTAGTCATCGCTATTACCATGGTCGAGGTGAGCCCCACGTTCTGCTTCACTCT
CCCCATCTCCCCCCCCTCCCCACCCCCAATTTTGTATTTATTTATTTTTTAATTATTTTGTGCAGCGATG
GGGGCGGGGGGGGGGGGGGNSGSGCGCCRGGSGGGGSGGGGSGGGGSGRGGGGSGGGGSGGGGSGRGGSG
GRGRGGKGSGGSGGCRGCCAAYCAGAGCGGCGCGCTCCGAAAGTTTCCTTTTATGGCGAGGCGGCGGCGG
CGGCGGCCCTATAAAAAGCGAAGCGCGCGGCGGGCGGGAGTCGCTGCGCGCTGCCTTCGCCCCGTGCCCC
GCTCCGCCGCCGCCTCGCGCCGCCCGCCCCGGCTCTGACTGACCGCGTTACTCCCACAGGTGAGCGGGCG
GGACGGCCCTTCTCCTCCGGGCTGTAATTAGCGCTTGGTTTAATGACGGCTTGTTTCTTTTCTGTGGCTG
CGTGAAAGCCTTGAGGGGCTCCGGGAGGGCCCTTTGTGCGGGGGGAGCGGCTCGGGGGGTGCGTGCGTGT
GTGTGTGCGTGGGGAGCGCCGCGTGCGGCTCCGCGCTGCCCGGCGGCTGTGAGCGCTGCGGGCGCGGCGC
GGGGCTTTGTGCGCTCCGCAGTGTGCGCGRGGGGAGCGCGGCCGGGGGCGGTGCCCCGCGGKGSGGGGGG
GGCTGCGRGGGGAACAAAGGCTGCGTGCGGGGTGTGTGCGTGGGGGGGTGAGCAGGGGGTGTGGGCGCGT
CGGTCGGGCTGCAACCCCCCCTGCACCCCCCTCCCCGAGTTGCTGAGCACGGCCCGGCTTCGGGTGCGGG
GCTCCGTACGGGGCGTGGCGCGGGGCTCGCCGTGCCGGGCGGGGGGKGGCGGCRGGKGGGGGKGCCGGGC
GGGGCGGGGCCGCCKCGGGCCGGGGRGGGCKCGGGGGRGGGGCGCGGCGGCCCCCGGRGCGCCGGCGGCT
GTCGAGGCGCGGCGAGCCGCAGCCATTGCCTTTTATGGTAATCGTGCGAGAGGGCGCAGGGACTTCCTTT
GTCCCAAATCTGTGCGGAGCCGAAATCTGGGAGGCGCCGCCGCACCCCCTCTAGCGGGCGCGGGGCGAAG
CGGTGCGGCGCCGGCAGGAAGGAAATGGGCGGGGAGGGCCTTCGTGCGTCGCCGCGCCGCCGTCCCCTTC
TCCCTCTCCAGCCTCGGGGCTGTCCGCGGGGGGACGGCTGCCTTCGGGGGGGACGGGGCAGGGCGGGGTT
CGGCTTCTGGCGTGTGACCGGCGGCTCTAGCTAGAGCCTCTGCTAACCATGTTCATGCCTTCTTCTTTTT
CCTACAGCTCCTGGGCAACGTGCTGGTTATTGTGCTGTCTCATCATTTTGGCAAAGAATTCGCTAGCGCC
ACCATGAAGTCTGGCTCCGGAGGAGGGTCCCCGACCTCGCTGTGGGGGCTCCTGTTTCTCTCCGCCGCGC
TCTCGCTCTGGCCGACGAGTGGA
[2688 nt withheld, positions 1844-4531]
AAAACAGGATATGAAAACTTCATCCATCTGATCATCGCTCTGCCCGTCGCTGTCCTGTTGATCGTGGGAG
GGTTGGTGATTATGCTGTACGTCTTCCATAGAAAGAGAAATAACAGCAGGCTGGGGAATGGAGTGCTGTA
TGCCTCTGTGAACCCGGAGTACTTCAGCGCTGCTGATGTGTACGTTCCTGATGAGTGGGAGGTGGCTCGG
GAGAAGATCACCATGAGCCGGGAACTTGGGCAGGGGTCGTTTGGGATGGTCTATGAAGGAGTTGCCAAGG
GTGTGGTGAAAGATGAACCTGAAACCAGAGTGGCCATTAAAACAGTGAACGAGGCCGCAAGCATGCGTGA
GAGGATTGAGTTTCTCAACGAAGCTTCTGTGATGAAGGAGTTCAATTGTCACCATGTGGTGCGATTGCTG
GGTGTGGTGTCCCAAGGCCAGCCAACACTGGTCATCATGGAACTGATGACACGGGGCGATCTCAAAAGTT
ATCTCCGGTCTCTGAGGCCAGAAATGGAGAATAATCCAGTCCTAGCACCTCCAAGCCTGAGCAAGATGAT
TCAGATGGCCGGAGAGATTGCAGACGGCATGGCATACCTCAACGCCAATAAGTTCGTCCACAGAGACCTT
GCTGCCCGGAATTGCATGGTAGCCGAAGATTTCACAGTCAAAATCGGGGATTTTGGTATGACGCGAGATA
TCTATGAGACAGACTATTACCGGAAAGGAGGGAAAGGGCTGCTGCCCGTGCGCTGGATGTCTCCTGAGTC
CCTCAAGGATGGAGTCTTCACCACTTACTCGGACGTCTGGTCCTTCGGGGTCGTCCTCTGGGAGATCGCC
ACACTGGCCGAGCAGCCCTACCAGGGCTTGTCCAACGAGCAAGTCCTTCGCTTCGTCATGGAGGGCGGCC
TTCTGGACAAGCCAGACAACTGTCCTGACATGCTGTTTGAACTGATGCGCATGTGCTGGCAGTATAACCC
CAAGATGAGGCCTTCCTTCCTGGAGATCATCAGCAGCGTCAAAGAGGAGATGGAGCCTGGCTTCCGGGAG
GTCTCCTTCTACTACAGCGAGGAGAACAAGCTGCCCGAGCCGGAGGAGCTGGACCTGGAGCCAGAGAACA
TGGAGAGCGTCCCCCTGGACCCCTCGGCCTCCTCGTCCTCCCTGCCACTGCCCGACAGACACTCAGGACA
CAAGGCCGAGAACGGCCCCGGCCCTGGGGTGCTGGTCCTCCGCGCCAGCTTCGACGAGAGACAGCCTTTC
GCCCACATGAACGGGGGCCGCAAGAACGAGCGGGCCTTGCCGCTGCCCCAGTCTTCGACCTGCGGCGGAA
GCGGCGGATCCGTGAGCAAGGGCGAGGAGCTGTTCACCGGGGTGGTGCCCATCCTGGTCGAGCTGGACGG
CGACGTAAACGGCCACAAGTTCAGCGTGTCCGGCGAGGGCGAGGGCGATGCCACCTACGGCAAGCTGACC
CTGAAGTTCATCTGCACCACCGGCAAGCTGCCCGTGCCCTGGCCCACCCTCGTGACCACCCTGACCTACG
GCGTGCAGTGCTTCAGCCGCTACCCCGACCACATGAAGCAGCACGACTTCTTCAAGTCCGCCATGCCCGA
AGGCTACGTCCAGGAGCGCACCATCTTCTTCAAGGACGACGGCAACTACAAGACCCGCGCCGAGGTGAAG
TTCGAGGGCGACACCCTGGTGAACCGCATCGAGCTGAAGGGCATCGACTTCAAGGAGGACGGCAACATCC
TGGGGCACAAGCTGGAGTACAACTACAACAGCCACAACGTCTATATCATGGCCGACAAGCAGAAGAACGG
CATCAAGGTGAACTTCAAGATCCGCCACAACATCGAGGACGGCAGCGTGCAGCTCGCCGACCACTACCAG
CAGAACACCCCCATCGGCGACGGCCCCGTGCTGCTGCCCGACAACCACTACCTGAGCACCCAGTCCAAGC
TGAGCAAAGACCCCAACGAGAAGCGCGATCACATGGTCCTGCTGGAGTTCGTGACCGCCGCCGGGATCAC
TCTCGGCATGGACGAGCTGTACAAGTAAAGCGGCCGCGACTCTAGAGTCGACGGATCTTTTTCCCTCTGC
CAAAAATTATGGGGACATCATGAAGCCCCTTGAGCATCTGACTTCTGGCTAATAAAGGAAATTTATTTTC
ATTGCAATAGTGTGTTGGAATTTTTTGTGTCTCTCACTCGGAAGGACATATGGGAGGGCAAATCATTTAA
AACATCAGAATGAGTATTTGGTTTAGAGTTTGGCAACATATGCCCATATGCTGGCTGCCATGAACAAAGG
TTGGCTATAAAGAGGTCATCAGTATATGAAACAGCCCCCTGCTGTCCATTCCTTATTCCATAGAAAAGCC
TTGACTTGAGGTTAGATTTTTTTTATATTTTGTTTTGTGTTATTTTTTTCTTTAACATCCCTAAAATTTT
CCTTACATGTTTTACTAGCCAGATTTTTCCTCCTCTCCTGACTACTCCCAGTCATAGCTGTCCCTCTTCT
CTTATGGAGATCCCTCGACCTGCAGCCCAAGCTTGGCGTAATCATGGTCATAGCTGTTTCCTGTGTGAAA
TTGTTATCCGCTCACAATTCCACACAACATACGAGCCGGAAGCATAAAGTGTAAAGCCTGGGGTGCCTAA
TGAGTGAGCTAACTCACATTAATTGCGTTGCGCTCACTGCCCGCTTTCCAGTCGGGAAACCTGTCGTGCC
AGCGGATCCGCATCTCAATTAGTCAGCAACCATAGTCCCGCCCCTAACTCCGCCCATCCCGCCCCTAACT
CCGCCCAGTTCCGCCCATTCTCCGCCCCATGGCTGACTAATTTTTTTTATTTATGCAGAGGCCGAGGCCG
CCTCGGCCTCTGAGCTATTCCAGAAGTAGTGAGGAGGCTTTTTTGGAGGCCTAGGCTTTTGCAAAAAGCT
AACTTGTTTATTGCAGCTTATAATGGTTACAAATAAAGCAATAGCATCACAAATTTCACAAATAAAGCAT
TTTTTTCACTGCATTCTAGTTGTGGTTTGTCCAAACTCATCAATGTATCTTATCATGTCTGGATCCGCTG
CATTAATGAATCGGCCAACGCGCGGGGAGAGGCGGTTTGCGTATTGGGCGCTCTTCCGCTTCCTCGCTCA
CTGACTCGCTGCGCTCGGTCGTTCGGCTGCGGCGAGCGGTATCAGCTCACTCAAAGGCGGTAATACGGTT
ATCCACAGAATCAGGGGATAACGCAGGAAAGAACATGTGAGCAAAAGGCCAGCAAAAGGCCAGGAACCGT
AAAAAGGCCGCGTTGCTGGCGTTTTTCCATAGGCTCCGCCCCCCTGACGAGCATCACAAAAATCGACGCT
CAAGTCAGAGGTGGCGAAACCCGACAGGACTATAAAGATACCAGGCGTTTCCCCCTGGAAGCTCCCTCGT
GCGCTCTCCTGTTCCGACCCTGCCGCTTACCGGATACCTGTCCGCCTTTCTCCCTTCGGGAAGCGTGGCG
CTTTCTCATAGCTCACGCTGTAGGTATCTCAGTTCGGTGTAGGTCGTTCGCTCCAAGCTGGGCTGTGTGC
ACGAACCCCCCGTTCAGCCCGACCGCTGCGCCTTATCCGGTAACTATCGTCTTGAGTCCAACCCGGTAAG
ACACGACTTATCGCCACTGGCAGCAGCCACTGGTAACAGGATTAGCAGAGCGAGGTATGTAGGCGGTGCT
ACAGAGTTCTTGAAGTGGTGGCCTAACTACGGCTACACTAGAAGAACAGTATTTGGTATCTGCGCTCTGC
TGAAGCCAGTTACCTTCGGAAAAAGAGTTGGTAGCTCTTGATCCGGCAAACAAACCACCGCTGGTAGCGG
TGGTTTTTTTGTTTGCAAGCAGCAGATTACGCGCAGAAAAAAAGGATCTCAAGAAGATCCTTTGATCTTT
TCTACGGGGTCTGACGCTCAGTGGAACGAAAACTCACGTTAAGGGATTTTGGTCATGAGATTATCAAAAA
GGATCTTCACCTAGATCCTTTTAAATTAAAAATGAAGTTTTAAATCAATCTAAAGTATATATGAGTAAAC
TTGGTCTGACAGTTACCAATGCTTAATCAGTGAGGCACCTATCTCAGCGATCTGTCTATTTCGTTCATCC
ATAGTTGCCTGACTCCCCGTCGTGTAGATAACTACGATACGGGAGGGCTTACCATCTGGCCCCAGTGCTG
CAATGATACCGCGAGACCCACGCTCACCGGCTCCAGATTTATCAGCAATAAACCAGCCAGCCGGAAGGGC
CGAGCGCAGAAGTGGTCCTGCAACTTTATCCGCCTCCATCCAGTCTATTAATTGTTGCCGGGAAGCTAGA
GTAAGTAGTTCGCCAGTTAATAGTTTGCGCAACGTTGTTGCCATTGCTACAGGCATCGTGGTGTCACGCT
CGTCGTTTGGTATGGCTTCATTCAGCTCCGGTTCCCAACGATCAAGGCGAGTTACATGATCCCCCATGTT
GTGCAAAAAAGCGGTTAGCTCCTTCGGTCCTCCGATCGTTGTCAGAAGTAAGTTGGCCGCAGTGTTATCA
CTCATGGTTATGGCAGCACTGCATAATTCTCTTACTGTCATGCCATCCGTAAGATGCTTTTCTGTGACTG
GTGAGTACTCAACCAAGTCATTCTGAGAATAGTGTATGCGGCGACCGAGTTGCTCTTGCCCGGCGTCAAT
ACGGGATAATACCGCGCCACATAGCAGAACTTTAAAAGTGCTCATCATTGGAAAACGTTCTTCGGGGCGA
AAACTCTCAAGGATCTTACCGCTGTTGAGATCCAGTTCGATGTAACCCACTCGTGCACCCAACTGATCTT
CAGCATCTTTTACTTTCACCAGCGTTTCTGGGTGAGCAAAAACAGGAAGGCAAAATGCCGCAAAAAAGGG
AATAAGGGCGACACGGAAATGTTGAATACTCATACTCTTCCTTTTTCAATATTATTGAAGCATTTATCAG
GGTTATTGTCTCATGAGCGGATACATATTTGAATGTATTTAGAAAAATAAACAAATAGGGGTTCCGCGCA
CATTTCCCCGAAAAGTGCCACCTG
Features (pLannotate 1.2.2; 16 found; start..end, strand, type, name):
      9..388     +  enhancer       CMV enhancer: human cytomegalovirus immediate early enhancer
    667..1687    +  intron         chimeric intron: chimera between introns from chicken β-actin and rabbit β-globin
   1754..5854    +  CDS            IGF1R (sequence partly withheld): IGF1R_HUMAN - Experimental evidence at protein level: Swiss-Prot protein existence level 1. When present in a hybrid receptor with INSR, binds IGF1. PubMed:12138094 shows that hybrid receptors composed of IGF1R and INSR isoform Long are activated with a high affinity by IGF1, with low affinity by IGF2 and not significantly activated by insulin, and that hybrid receptors composed of IGF1R and INSR isoform Short are activated by IGF1, IGF2 and insulin. In contrast, PubMed:16831875 shows that hybrid receptors composed of IGF1R and INSR isoform Long and hybrid receptors composed of IGF1R and INSR
   5873..6589    +  CDS            mEGFP: enhanced GFP with monomerizing A206K mutation (Zacharias et al., 2002) mammalian codon-optimized
   6682..6737    +  polyA_signal   β-globin poly(A) signal: rabbit β-globin polyadenylation signal (Gil and Proudfoot, 1987)
   7122..7138    -  protein_bind   lac operator: The lac repressor binds to the lac operator to inhibit transcription in E. coli. This inhibition can be relieved by adding lactose or isopropyl-β-D-thiogalactopyranoside (IPTG). lac repressor encoded by lacI
   7146..7176    -  promoter       lac promoter: promoter for the E. coli lac operon
   7191..7212    -  protein_bind   CAP binding site: CAP binding activates transcription in the presence of cAMP. E. coli catabolite activator protein
   7225..7264    -  CDS            lacI (fragment): lac repressor; lacI; The lac repressor binds to the lac operator to inhibit transcription in E. coli. This inhibition can be relieved by adding lactose or isopropyl-β-D-thiogalactopyranoside (IPTG).
   7271..7293    +  promoter       SV40 promoter (fragment): SV40 enhancer and early promoter
   7317..7452    +  rep_origin     SV40 ori: SV40 origin of replication
   7472..7606    +  polyA_signal   SV40 poly(A) signal: SV40 polyadenylation signal
   7608..7662    -  CDS            lacI (fragment): lac repressor; lacI; The lac repressor binds to the lac operator to inhibit transcription in E. coli. This inhibition can be relieved by adding lactose or isopropyl-β-D-thiogalactopyranoside (IPTG).
   7845..8433    -  rep_origin     ori: high-copy-number ColE1/pMB1/pBR322/pUC origin of replication
   8604..9464    -  CDS            AmpR: β-lactamase; bla; confers resistance to ampicillin, carbenicillin, and related antibiotics
   9465..9569    -  promoter       AmpR promoter: bla
