[The description below was written by a language model from this plasmid's Addgene catalogue record and pLannotate feature annotations shown in this document.]
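Description:
CAG_mIGF1R_EGFP is a 9.6 kb mammalian expression plasmid built on a CAG-GFP backbone. It carries human insulin-like growth factor 1 receptor (IGF1R) with a Y1316F point mutation, fused at its C terminus to a green fluorescent protein. Expression is driven by the CAG promoter. The feature table marks this as the cytomegalovirus immediate-early enhancer followed by the chimeric chicken β-actin/rabbit β-globin intron; the β-actin core promoter that normally lies between them was not separately annotated. The roughly 4.1 kb receptor coding sequence runs directly into the fluorescent protein after a short linker, and the transcript ends at a rabbit β-globin polyadenylation signal. The catalogue lists the tag as EGFP, but the sequence annotation identifies it as mEGFP, the A206K monomeric variant. Monomeric variants are generally preferred in FRET work because they limit artefactual self-association of the fluorophore.

The plasmid is propagated in E. coli through a high-copy ColE1/pUC-type origin and selected with ampicillin via the β-lactamase gene and its native promoter. The backbone also holds remnants of lac regulatory sequences, an SV40 origin with a fragment of the SV40 early promoter, and an SV40 poly(A) signal. The SV40 origin can support episomal replication in cells expressing large T antigen. No mammalian selection marker is annotated, which suits transient transfection.

The stated purpose is a mutant FRET donor for an IGF1R activity sensor. The GFP-tagged receptor would donate energy to a separately supplied acceptor-labelled partner, which the record does not describe. The Y1316F substitution presumably removes a tyrosine phosphorylation site, making this a control version of the sensor donor, though the record does not spell this out. The associated study concerns autocrine IGF signalling in single dendritic spines.
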