Addgene plasmid #199629: CAG_mIGF1R_EGFP
Purpose: mutant FRET donor for IGF1R sensor
Depositing lab: Ryohei Yasuda. Depositing organization: Max Planck Florida Institute. Publication: Local autocrine plasticity signaling in single dendritic spines by insulin-like growth factors. Tu X, Jain A, Parra Bueno P, Decker H, Liu X, Yasuda R. Sci Adv. 2023 Aug 2;9(31):eadg0666. doi: 10.1126/sciadv.adg0666. Epub 2023 Aug 2. PubMed 37531435.
Backbone
  Vector backbone: CAG-GFP
  Vector type: Mammalian Expression
Growth in bacteria
  Bacterial resistance: Ampicillin, 100 μg/mL
  Growth temperature: 37°C
  Growth strain: DH5alpha
  Copy number: High Copy
Gene/Insert
  Gene/Insert name: mIGF1R
  Species: H. sapiens (human)
  Insert size (bp): 4104
  Mutation: Y1316F
  Entrez Gene: IGF1R (a.k.a. CD221, IGFIR, IGFR, JTK13)
  Promoter: CAG
  Tag / fusion protein: EGFP (C terminal on backbone)
  Cloning method: Restriction Enzyme; 5′ cloning site unknown (unknown if destroyed); 3′ cloning site unknown (unknown if destroyed)
  Sequencing primers: 5′ Common sequencing primer
Terms and licenses: Academic/Nonprofit Terms; Industry Terms: Not Available to Industry
How to cite: CAG_mIGF1R_EGFP was a gift from Ryohei Yasuda (Addgene plasmid # 199629 ; http://n2t.net/addgene:199629 ; RRID:Addgene_199629)
